>Addgene plasmid #234231 | pAIP4_3S60 | addgene full sequence | sequence record 464330 | Addgene NGS Result
GGTTCGTAATGACTCGAGCACCACCACCACCACCACTGAGATCCGGCTGCTAACAAAGCCCGAAAGGAAG
CTGAGTTGGCTGCTGCCACCGCTGAGCAATAACTAGCATAACCCCTTGGGGCCTCTAAACGGGTCTTGAG
GGGTTTTTTGCTGAAAGGAGGAACTATATCCGGATTGGCGAATGGG
[124 nt withheld, positions 187-310]
C
[91 nt withheld, positions 312-402]
A
[49 nt withheld, positions 404-452]
CCTTTGACGTTGGAGTCCACGTTCTTT
[37 nt withheld, positions 480-516]
ACCCTATCTCGGTCTATTCTTTTGATTTATAAGGGATTTTGCCGATTTCGGCCTATTGGTTAAAAAATGA
GCTGATTTAACAAAAATTTAACGCGAATTTTAACAAAATATTAACGCTTACAATTTAGGTGGCACTTTTC
GGGGAAATGTGCGCGGAACCCCTATTTGTTTATTTTTCTAAATACATTCAAATATGTATCCGCTCATGAA
TTAATTCTTAGAAAAACTCATCGAGCATCAAATGAAACTGCAATTTATTCATATCAGGATTATCAATACC
ATATTTTTGAAAAAGCCGTTTCTGTAATGAAGGAGAAAACTCACCGAGGCAGTTCCATAGGATGGCAAGA
TCCTGGTATCGGTCTGCGATTCCGACTCGTCCAACATCAATACAACCTATTAATTTCCCCTCGTCAAAAA
TAAGGTTATCAAGTGAGAAATCACCATGAGTGACGACTGAATCCGGTGAGAATGGCAAAAGTTTATGCAT
TTCTTTCCAGACTTGTTCAACAGGCCAGCCATTACGCTCGTCATCAAAATCACTCGCATCAACCAAACCG
TTATTCATTCGTGATTGCGCCTGAGCGAGACGAAATACGCGATCGCTGTTAAAAGGACAATTACAAACAG
GAATCGAATGCAACCGGCGCAGGAACACTGCCAGCGCATCAACAATATTTTCACCTGAATCAGGATATTC
TTCTAATACCTGGAATGCTGTTTTCCCGGGGATCGCAGTGGTGAGTAACCATGCATCATCAGGAGTACGG
ATAAAATGCTTGATGGTCGGAAGAGGCATAAATTCCGTCAGCCAGTTTAGTCTGACCATCTCATCTGTAA
CATCATTGGCAACGCTACCTTTGCCATGTTTCAGAAACAACTCTGGCGCATCGGGCTTCCCATACAATCG
ATAGATTGTCGCACCTGATTGCCCGACATTATCGCGAGCCCATTTATACCCATATAAATCAGCATCCATG
TTGGAATTTAATCGCGGCCTAGAGCAAGACGTTTCCCGTTGAATATGGCTCATAACACCCCTTGTATTAC
TGTTTATGTAAGCAGACAGTTTTATTGTTCATGACCAAAATCCCTTAACGTGAGTTTTCGTTCCACTGAG
CGTCAGACCCCGTAGAAAAGATCAAAGGATCTTCTTGAGATCCTTTTTTTCTGCGCGTAATCTGCTGCTT
GCAAACAAAAAAACCACCGCTACCAGCGGTGGTTTGTTTGCCGGATCAAGAGCTACCAACTCTTTTTCCG
AAGGTAACTGGCTTCAGCAGAGCGCAGATACCAAATACTGTCCTTCTAGTGTAGCCGTAGTTAGGCCACC
ACTTCAAGAACTCTGTAGCACCGCCTACATACCTCGCTCTGCTAATCCTGTTACCAGTGGCTGCTGCCAG
TGGCGATAAGTCGTGTCTTACCGGGTTGGACTCAAGACGATAGTTACCGGATAAGGCGCAGCGGTCGGGC
TGAACGGGGGGTTCGTGCACACAGCCCAGCTTGGAGCGAACGACCTACACCGAACTGAGATACCTACAGC
GTGAGCTATGAGAAAGCGCCACGCTTCCCGAAGGGAGAAAGGCGGACAGGTATCCGGTAAGCGGCAGGGT
CGGAACAGGAGAGCGCACGAGGGAGCTTCCAGGGGGAAACGCCTGGTATCTTTATAGTCCTGTCGGGTTT
CGCCACCTCTGACTTGAGCGTCGATTTTTGTGATGCTCGTCAGGGGGGCGGAGCCTATGGAAAAACGCCA
GCAACGCGGCCTTTTTACGGTTCCTGGCCTTTTGCTGGCCTTTTGCTCACATGTTCTTTCCTGCGTTATC
CCCTGATTCTGTGGATAACCGTATTACCGCCTTTGAGTGAGCTGATACCGCTCGCCGCAGCCGAACGACC
GAGCGCAGCGAGTCAGTGAGCGAGGAAGCGGAAGAGCGCCTGATGCGGTATTTTCTCCTTACGCATCTGT
GCGGTATTTCACACCGCAATGGTGCACTCTCAGTACAATCTGCTCTGATGCCGCATAGTTAAGCCAGTAT
ACACTCCGCTATCGCTACGTGACTGGGTCATGGCTGCGCCCCGACACCCGCCAACACCCGCTGACGCGCC
CTGACGGGCTTGTCTGCTCCCGGCATCCGCTTACAGACAAGCTGTGACCGTCTCCGGGAGCTGCATGTGT
CAGAGGTTTTCACCGTCATCACCGAAACGCGCGAGGCAGCTGCGGTAAAGCTCATCAGCGTGGTCGTGAA
GCGATTCACAGATGTCTGCCTGTTCATCCGCGTCCAGCTCGTTGAGTTTCTCCAGAAGCGTTAATGTCTG
GCTTCTGATAAAGCGGGCCATGTTAAGGGCGGTTTTTTCCTGTTTGGTCACTGATGCCTCCGTGTAAGGG
GGATTTCTGTTCATGGGGGTAATGATACCGATGAAACGAGAGAGGATGCTCACGATACGGGTTACTGATG
ATGAACATGCCCGGTTACTGGAACGTTGTGAGGGTAAACAACTGGCGGTATGGATGCGGCGGGACCAGAG
AAAAATCACTCAGGGTCAATGCCAGCGCTTCGTTAATACAGATGTAGGTGTTCCACAGGGTAGCCAGCAG
CATCCTGCGATGCAGATCCGGAACATAATGGTGCAGGGCGCTGACTTCCGCGTTTCCAGACTTTACGAAA
CACGGAAACCGAAGACCATTCATGTTGTTGCTCAGGTCGCAGACGTTTTGCAGCAGCAGTCGCTTCACGT
TCGCTCGCGTATCGGTGATTCATTCTGCTAACCAGTAAGGCAACCCCGCCAGCCTAGCCGGGTCCTCAAC
GACAGGAGCACGATCATGCGCACCCGTGGGGCCGCCATGCCGGCGATAATGGCCTGCTTCTCGCCGAAAC
GTTTGGTGGCGGGACCAGTGACGAAGGCTTGAGCGAGGGCGTGCAAGATTCCGAATACCGCAAGCGACAG
GCCGATCATCGTCGCGCTCCAGCGAAAGCGGTCCTCGCCGAAAATGACCCAGAGCGCTGCCGGCACCTGT
CCTACGAGTTGCATGATAAAGAAGACAGTCATAAGTGCGGCGACGATAGTCATGCCCCGCGCCCACCGGA
AGGAGCTGACTGGGTTGAAGGCTCTCAAGGGCATCGGTCGAGATCCCGGTGCCTAATGAGTGAGCTAACT
TACATTAATTGCGTTGCGCTCACTGCCCGCTTTCCAGTCGGGAAACCTGTCGTGCCAGCTGCATTAATGA
ATCGGCCAACGCGCGGGGAGAGGCGGTTTGCGTATTGGGCGCCAGGGTGGTTTTTCTTTTCACCAGTGAG
ACGGGCAACAGCTGATTGCCCTTCACCGCCTGGCCCTGAGAGAGTTGCAGCAAGCGGTCCACGCTGGTTT
GCCCCAGCAGGCGAAAATCCTGTTTGATGGTGGTTAACGGCGGGATATAACATGAGCTGTCTTCGGTATC
GTCGTATCCCACTACCGAGATGTCCGCACCAACGCGCAGCCCGGACTCGGTAATGGCGCGCATTGCGCCC
AGCGCCATCTGATCGTTGGCAACCAGCATCGCAGTGGGAACGATGCCCTCATTCAGCATTTGCATGGTTT
GTTGAAAACCGGACATGGCACTCCAGTCGCCTTCCCGTTCCGCTATCGGCTGAATTTGATTGCGAGTGAG
ATATTTATGCCAGCCAGCCAGACGCAGACGCGCCGAGACAGAACTTAATGGGCCCGCTAACAGCGCGATT
TGCTGGTGACCCAATGCGACCAGATGCTCCACGCCCAGTCGCGTACCGTCTTCATGGGAGAAAATAATAC
TGTTGATGGGTGTCTGGTCAGAGACATCAAGAAATAACGCCGGAACATTAGTGCAGGCAGCTTCCACAGC
AATGGCATCCTGGTCATCCAGCGGATAGTTAATGATCAGCCCACTGACGCGTTGCGCGAGAAGATTGTGC
ACCGCCGCTTTACAGGCTTCGACGCCGCTTCGTTCTACCATCGACACCACCACGCTGGCACCCAGTTGAT
CGGCGCGAGATTTAATCGCCGCGACAATTTGCGACGGCGCGTGCAGGGCCAGACTGGAGGTGGCAACGCC
AATCAGCAACGACTGTTTGCCCGCCAGTTGTTGTGCCACGCGGTTGGGAATGTAATTCAGCTCCGCCATC
GCCGCTTCCACTTTTTCCCGCGTTTTCGCAGAAACGTGGCTGGCCTGGTTCACCACGCGGGAAACGGTCT
GATAAGAGACACCGGCATACTCTGCGACATCGTATAACGTTACTGGTTTCACATTCACCACCCTGAATTG
ACTCTCTTCCGGGCGCTATCATGCCATACCGCGAAAGGTTTTGCGCCATTCGATGGTGTCCGGGATCTCG
ACGCTCTCCCTTATGCGACTCCTGCATTAGGAAGCAGCCCAGTAGTAGGTTGAGGCCGTTGAGCACCGCC
GCCGCAAGGAATGGTGCATGCAAGGAGATGGCGCCCAACAGTCCCCCGGCCACGGGGCCTGCCACCATAC
CCACGCCGAAACAAGCGCTCATGAGCCCGAAGTGGCGAGCCCGATCTTCCCCATCGGTGATGTCGGCGAT
ATAGGCGCCAGCAACCGCACCTGTGGCGCCGGTGATGCCGGCCACGATGCGTCCGGCGTAGAGGATCGAG
ATCGATCTCGATCCCGCGAAATTAATACGACTCACTATAGGGGAATTGTGAGCGGATAACAATTCCCCTC
TAGAAATAATTTTGTTTAACTTTAAGAAGGAGATATACATATGATGGCGAAGATTCATCACCATCATCAC
CATCACCATCACCACGGTAGCCTGCAAGATTCGGAAGTCAACCAAGAAGCAAAGCCGGAAGTCAAGCCGG
AAGTGAAACCGGAAACCCATATTAACCTGAAAGTTAGTGACGGCAGCTCTGAAATTTTCTTTAAGATCAA
AAAGACCACGCCGCTGCGTCGCCTGATGGAAGCGTTTGCCAAACGTCAGGGCAAGGAAATGGATAGCCTG
CGTTTCCTGTATGACGGTATTCGCATCCAGGCAGATCAAGCGCCGGAAGACCTGGACATGGAAGACAACG
ACATCATTGAAGCCCACCGTGAACAGATTGGCGGCTCTGGAGCTCTATATAACGTAGAAAATCAATGGGG
AGGCTCCAGCGCTCCGTGGAATGAAGGCGGCCAATGGGAAATCGGCTCTCGTAGCGATCAGAATGTGGTT
GCGATCAACGTCGAGTCCGGTGACGATGGTCAAACGCTGAATGGCACCATGACGTACGCAGGTGAGGGTC
CGATTGGCTTCCGCGCGACCCTGCTGGGCAACAACAGCTATGAAGTTGAGAACCAGTGGGGTGGGGACTC
GGCGCCATGGCACAGCGGTGGCAACTGGATTCTGGGTTCTCGTGAAAACCAGAACGTGGTTGCGATTAAC
GTGGAGAGCGGTGATGACGGCCAAACCTTAAATGGCACCATGACCTACGCCGGTGAGGGTCCGATCGGTT
TTAAGGGTACTTTGACC
Features (pLannotate 1.2.2; 21 found; start..end, strand, type, name):
     19..36      +  CDS            9xHis (fragment): 9xHis affinity tag
     46..95      +  CDS            SET1 (fragment): solubility-enhancement tag derived from T7 phage gene 10B
    103..150     +  terminator     T7 terminator: transcription terminator for bacteriophage T7 RNA polymerase
    187..615     +  rep_origin     f1 ori (sequence partly withheld): f1 bacteriophage origin of replication; arrow indicates direction of (+) strand synthesis
    668..725     +  promoter       AmpR promoter (fragment): bla
    734..1549    -  CDS            KanR: aminoglycoside phosphotransferase; aph(3')-Ia; confers resistance to kanamycin in bacteria or G418 (Geneticin®) in eukaryotes
   1671..2259    +  rep_origin     ori: high-copy-number ColE1/pMB1/pBR322/pUC origin of replication
   2445..2584    -  misc_feature   bom: basis of mobility region from pBR322
   2686..2877    -  CDS            rop: Rop protein, which maintains plasmids at low copy number; rop
   2894..3274    +  CDS            YPB1_ECOLX: Protein predicted: Swiss-Prot protein existence level 4. From Escherichia coli.
   3346..3637    -  CDS            TcR (fragment): tetracycline efflux protein; tet; confers resistance to tetracycline
   3652..3673    -  protein_bind   CAP binding site: CAP binding activates transcription in the presence of cAMP. E. coli catabolite activator protein
   3686..4768    -  CDS            lacI: lac repressor; lacI; The lac repressor binds to the lac operator to inhibit transcription in E. coli. This inhibition can be relieved by adding lactose or isopropyl-β-D-thiogalactopyranoside (IPTG).
   4769..4846    -  promoter       lacI promoter: lacI
   4854..5133    -  CDS            TcR (fragment): tetracycline efflux protein; tet; confers resistance to tetracycline
   5159..5177    +  promoter       T7 promoter: promoter for bacteriophage T7 RNA polymerase
   5178..5202    +  protein_bind   lac operator: The lac repressor binds to the lac operator to inhibit transcription in E. coli. This inhibition can be relieved by adding lactose or isopropyl-β-D-thiogalactopyranoside (IPTG). lac repressor encoded by lacI
   5217..5239    +  RBS            RBS: efficient ribosome binding site from bacteriophage T7 gene 10 (Olins and Rangwala, 1989)
   5271..5290    +  CDS            7xHis (fragment): 6xHis affinity tag
   5298..5594    +  CDS            SMT3: SMT3_YEAST - Experimental evidence at protein level: Swiss-Prot protein existence level 1. Not known; suppressor of MIF2 mutations. From Saccharomyces cerevisiae (strain ATCC 204508 / S288c) (Baker's yeast).
   5598..5987    +  CDS            LEC1_PLAAG: Experimental evidence at protein level: Swiss-Prot protein existence level 1. Lectin specific for high mannose N-glycans, recognizes the branched moiety of these glycans. Does not recognize other types of N- glycans or monosaccharides. Agglutinates trypsin-treated rabbit erythrocytes. Does not require divalent cations for activity. Inhibits HIV replication in MT4 cells with an EC(50) of 45 nM. Binds to the HIV envelope glycoprotein gp120. From Planktothrix agardhii (Oscillatoria agardhii).
