[The description below was written by a language model from this plasmid's Addgene catalogue record and pLannotate feature annotations shown in this document.]
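Description:
pAIP4_3S60 is a bacterial expression plasmid built on a pET29b backbone for producing the lectin OAA from the cyanobacterium Planktothrix agardhii (also listed as 3S60 or LEC1_PLAAG) in Escherichia coli. It is selected with kanamycin through an aph(3')-Ia resistance gene and replicates from a ColE1/pBR322-type origin. The catalogue describes it as high copy, although the annotation also detects the rop gene and bom region typical of pET vectors. An f1 origin is present as well, along with short remnants of the tetracycline resistance gene that are backbone leftovers rather than a functional marker.

The expression cassette follows the usual pET design. A T7 promoter is followed by a lac operator and the T7 gene 10 ribosome binding site, and the plasmid carries its own lacI gene. Transcription therefore depends on T7 RNA polymerase supplied by the host and stays repressed until it is induced with IPTG or lactose. The open reading frame starts with a polyhistidine tag, recorded as 10xHis, fused to yeast Smt3 (SUMO), followed directly by the roughly 390 bp lectin coding sequence. This insert came from synthetic DNA and was added by Golden Gate assembly, which destroyed the flanking BsaI sites. Downstream of the insert, the annotation picks up a further His-tag fragment and a fragment of a T7 gene 10B-derived solubility tag before the T7 terminator. The record does not say whether these are translated as part of the product.

The His tag allows affinity capture, and the Smt3 domain typically aids solubility and provides a recognition site for SUMO protease. This fits the associated work on high-throughput purification by protease elution. OAA itself binds high-mannose N-glycans, including those on HIV gp120.
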