Addgene plasmid #234231: pAIP4_3S60
Purpose: Heterologous protein expression of lectin OAA in Escherichia coli
Depositing lab: Christopher Bahl. Depositing organization: AI Proteins. Publication: Facile, high-throughput protein purification enabled by high-efficiency protease elution. Cárcamo Noriega EN, Truebridge IS, Teets FD 3rd, Bowman JW 3rd, Rodriguez N, Howard TA, Bahl CD. Protein Sci. 2026 Sep;35(9):e70746. doi: 10.1002/pro.70746. PubMed 42555168.
Backbone
  Vector backbone: pET29b
  Backbone size w/o insert (bp): 5679
  Vector type: Bacterial Expression
Growth in bacteria
  Bacterial resistance: Kanamycin, 50 μg/mL
  Growth temperature: 37°C
  Growth strain: DH10B
  Copy number: High Copy
Gene/Insert
  Gene/Insert name: 3S60 (alt names: LEC1_PLAAG; Lectin OAA)
  Species: Planktothrix agardhii
  Insert size (bp): 396
  Promoter: T7
  Tag / fusion protein: 10x HisTag-Smt3 (N terminal on backbone)
  Cloning method: Golden Gate
  Sequencing primers: 5′ T7-promoter; 3′ T7-Term
Resource information
  A portion of this plasmid was derived from a plasmid made by: Synthetic DNA
Terms and licenses: Academic/Nonprofit Terms; Industry Terms
Depositor comments: 5' cloning site: BsaI (destroyed), 3' cloning site: BsaI (destroyed)
How to cite: pAIP4_3S60 was a gift from Christopher Bahl (Addgene plasmid # 234231 ; http://n2t.net/addgene:234231 ; RRID:Addgene_234231)
